Addgene plasmid #152826: pGBW-m4133438
Purpose: Mammalian expression plasmid for SARS-CoV-2 N (nucleocapsid)
Depositing lab: Ginkgo Bioworks & Benjie Chen. Depositing organization: Ginkgo Bioworks.
Backbone
  Vector backbone: pTwist_CMV_6
  Backbone size w/o insert (bp): 4180
  Vector type: Mammalian Expression
Growth in bacteria
  Bacterial resistance: Ampicillin, 100 μg/mL
  Growth temperature: 37°C
  Growth strain: DH5alpha
  Copy number: High Copy
Gene/Insert
  Gene/Insert name: SARS-CoV-2 N (nucleocapsid) (alt names: nucleocapsid phosphoprotein; N protein)
  Species: Severe acute respiratory syndrome coronavirus 2
  Insert size (bp): 1253
  Mutation: wt
  Entrez Gene: N (a.k.a. GU280_gp10)
  Promoter: CMV
  Tag / fusion protein: Cleavable TEV;TRX (C terminal on backbone)
  Cloning method: Unknown
Resource information
  A portion of this plasmid was derived from a plasmid made by: GinkgoBioworks
Depositor comments: NCBI reference sequence: YP_009724397.2
How to cite: pGBW-m4133438 was a gift from Ginkgo Bioworks & Benjie Chen (Addgene plasmid # 152826 ; http://n2t.net/addgene:152826 ; RRID:Addgene_152826)
