[The description below was written by a language model from this plasmid's Addgene catalogue record and pLannotate feature annotations shown in this document.]
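Description:
pGBW-m4133438 is a mammalian expression plasmid built on the pTwist_CMV_6 backbone for producing the wild-type SARS-CoV-2 nucleocapsid (N) phosphoprotein in transfected cells. It is maintained in E. coli as a high-copy plasmid through a ColE1/pUC-type origin of replication and is selected with ampicillin via a full-length β-lactamase gene. The sequenced record is about 5.9 kb. No mammalian selection marker is annotated, so the plasmid appears suited to transient expression.

The N coding sequence is driven by the human cytomegalovirus immediate-early enhancer and promoter; the annotation software resolves the promoter region as a CMV enhancer plus truncated or fragmentary CMV promoter matches. Downstream and in the same orientation, the N open reading frame is followed by E. coli thioredoxin (trxA) and a 6xHis tag. The catalogue entry describes this C-terminal fusion as a cleavable TEV/TRX tag supplied by the backbone. The TEV protease site is not separately annotated, but the short gap between N and thioredoxin is where it would be expected to sit. Thioredoxin is commonly used as a solubility-enhancing partner, the His tag allows metal-affinity purification, and TEV cleavage would release N from these tags. An SV40 polyadenylation signal lies 3′ of the cassette, though it is annotated on the opposite strand.

The expression unit is flanked by insulating elements: 5′ and 3′ β-globin insulators, T7 and rrnG transcription terminators, and a synthetic poly(A) signal upstream of the promoter. Together these limit read-through transcription from the backbone. The construct is suited to expressing and purifying tagged nucleocapsid protein from mammalian cells for biochemical, structural or serological work on SARS-CoV-2, although the record itself states only mammalian expression of N.
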