Features (pLannotate 1.2.2; 18 found; start..end, strand, type, name):
      5..1261    +  CDS            N: NCAP_SARS2 - Experimental evidence at protein level: Swiss-Prot protein existence level 1. Packages the positive strand viral genome RNA into a helical ribonucleocapsid (RNP) and plays a fundamental role during virion assembly through its interactions with the viral genome and membrane protein M. Plays an important role in enhancing the efficiency of subgenomic viral RNA transcription as well as viral replication (By similarity). May modulate transforming growth factor-beta signaling by binding host smad3 (By similarity). From Severe acute respiratory syndrome coronavirus 2 (2019-nCoV) (SARS-C
   1283..1609    +  CDS            trxA: THIO_ECO57 - Experimental evidence at protein level: Swiss-Prot protein existence level 1. Participates in various redox reactions through the reversible oxidation of its active center dithiol to a disulfide and catalyzes dithiol-disulfide exchange reactions. From Escherichia coli O157:H7.
   1631..1648    +  CDS            6xHis: 6xHis affinity tag
   1725..1846    -  polyA_signal   SV40 poly(A) signal: SV40 polyadenylation signal
   1869..1938    -  CDS            large T antigen (fragment): large T antigen from SV40 (simian virus 40)
   1961..2007    +  terminator     T7 terminator: transcription terminator for bacteriophage T7 RNA polymerase
   2037..2173    +  terminator     rrnG terminator: transcription terminator from the E. coli ribosomal RNA rrnG operon (Albrechtsen et al., 1991)
   2218..2289    +  misc_feature   3' β-globin insulator: insulator downstream of the human β-globin locus (Farrell et al., 2002)
   2515..3103    -  rep_origin     ori: high-copy-number ColE1/pMB1/pBR322/pUC origin of replication
   3275..3339    -  CDS            bla(M) (fragment): β-lactamase lacking the signal sequence; bla(M); allows cytosolic expression of β-lactamase
   3849..4709    +  CDS            AmpR: β-lactamase; bla; confers resistance to ampicillin, carbenicillin, and related antibiotics
   4722..4858    +  terminator     rrnG terminator: transcription terminator from the E. coli ribosomal RNA rrnG operon (Albrechtsen et al., 1991)
   5010..5081    +  misc_feature   5' β-globin insulator: insulator upstream of the human β-globin locus (Farrell et al., 2002)
   5086..5132    -  terminator     T7 terminator: transcription terminator for bacteriophage T7 RNA polymerase
   5150..5198    -  polyA_signal   poly(A) signal: synthetic polyadenylation signal
   5279..5582    +  enhancer       CMV enhancer: human cytomegalovirus immediate early enhancer
   5655..5672    -  promoter       CMV promoter (fragment): human cytomegalovirus (CMV) immediate early promoter
   5735..5786    +  promoter       CMVd2 promoter: truncated human cytomegalovirus (CMV) immediate early promoter that yields moderately reduced expression relative to the full-length promoter
>Addgene plasmid #152826 | pGBW-m4133438 | addgene full sequence | sequence record 307292 | Addgene NGS Result
CACCATGTCTGATAATGGACCCCAAAATCAGCGAAATGCACCCCGCATTACGTTTGGTGGACCCTCAGAT
TCAACTGGCAGTAACCAGAATGGAGAACGCAGTGGGGCGCGATCAAAACAACGTCGGCCCCAAGGTTTAC
CCAATAATACTGCGTCTTGGTTCACCGCTCTCACTCAACATGGCAAGGAAGACCTTAAATTCCCTCGAGG
ACAAGGCGTTCCAATTAACACCAATAGCAGTCCAGATGACCAAATTGGCTACTACCGAAGAGCTACCAGA
CGAATTCGTGGTGGTGACGGTAAAATGAAAGATCTCAGTCCAAGATGGTATTTCTACTACCTAGGAACTG
GGCCAGAAGCTGGACTTCCCTATGGTGCTAACAAAGACGGCATCATATGGGTTGCAACTGAGGGAGCCTT
GAATACACCAAAAGATCACATTGGCACCCGCAATCCTGCTAACAATGCTGCAATCGTGCTACAACTTCCT
CAAGGAACAACATTGCCAAAAGGCTTCTACGCAGAAGGGAGCAGAGGCGGCAGTCAAGCCTCTTCTCGTT
CCTCATCACGTAGTCGCAACAGTTCAAGAAATTCAACTCCAGGCAGCAGTAGGGGAACTTCTCCTGCTAG
AATGGCTGGCAATGGCGGTGATGCTGCTCTTGCTTTGCTGCTGCTTGACAGATTGAACCAGCTTGAGAGC
AAAATGTCTGGTAAAGGCCAACAACAACAAGGCCAAACTGTCACTAAGAAATCTGCTGCTGAGGCTTCTA
AGAAGCCTCGGCAAAAACGTACTGCCACTAAAGCATACAATGTAACACAAGCTTTCGGCAGACGTGGTCC
AGAACAAACCCAAGGAAATTTTGGGGACCAGGAACTAATCAGACAAGGAACTGATTACAAACATTGGCCG
CAAATTGCACAATTTGCCCCCAGCGCTTCAGCGTTCTTCGGAATGTCGCGCATTGGCATGGAAGTCACAC
CTTCGGGAACGTGGTTGACCTACACAGGTGCCATCAAATTGGATGACAAAGATCCAAATTTCAAAGATCA
AGTCATTTTGCTGAATAAGCATATTGACGCATACAAAACATTCCCACCAACAGAGCCTAAAAAGGACAAA
AAGAAGAAGGCTGATGAAACTCAAGCCTTACCGCAGAGACAGAAGAAACAGCAAACTGTGACTCTTCTTC
CTGCTGCAGATTTGGATGATTTCTCCAAACAATTGCAACAATCCATGAGCAGTGCTGACTCAACTCAGGC
CGAAAACCTTTACTTTCAGTCGATGAGTGACAAAATCATTCATCTAACCGATGACTCCTTTGATACAGAC
GTGTTGAAGGCCGATGGTGCGATACTGGTAGATTTCTGGGCTGAATGGTGTGGCCCGTGCAAGATGATCG
CACCCATTCTGGACGAGATCGCCGACGAGTATCAAGGAAAATTAACTGTCGCTAAGCTTAATATAGATCA
GAACCCAGGGACGGCACCTAAATACGGCATCAGGGGAATACCTACCCTCCTGCTCTTTAAGAATGGGGAA
GTTGCCGCGACAAAAGTGGGAGCCCTGTCTAAGGGCCAGCTAAAAGAGTTCTTGGACGCTAACCTGGCAG
GTTCAGGCTCGGGGCACATGCACCATCACCATCACCATAGCAGCGGGCTCGTGCCACGCGGCTAAGCTAG
CTTGACTGACTGAGATACAGCGTACCTTCAGCTCACAGACATGATAAGATACATTGATGAGTTTGGACAA
ACCACAACTAGAATGCAGTGAAAAAAATGCTTTATTTGTGAAATTTGTGATGCTATTGCTTTATTTGTAA
CCATTATAAGCTGCAATAAACAAGTTAACAACAACAATTGCATTCATTTTATGTTTCAGGTTCAGGGGGA
GGTGTGGGAGGTTTTTTAAAGCAAGTAAAACCTCTACAAATGTGGTATTGGCCCATCTCTATCGGTATCG
TAGCATAACCCCTTGGGGCCTCTAAACGGGTCTTGAGGGGTTTTTTGTGCCCCTCGGGCCGGATTGCTAT
CTACCGGCATTGGCGCAGAAAAAAATGCCTGATGCGACGCTGCGCGTCTTATACTCCCACATATGCCAGA
TTCAGCAACGGATACGGCTTCCCCAACTTGCCCACTTCCATACGTGTCCTCCTTACCAGAAATTTATCCT
TAAGGTCGTCAGCTATCCTGCAGGCGATCTCTCGATTTCGATCAAGACATTCCTTTAATGGTCTTTTCTG
GACACCACTAGGGGTCAGAAGTAGTTCATCAAACTTTCTTCCCTCCCTAATCTCATTGGTTACCTTGGGC
TATCGAAACTTAATTAACCAGTCAAGTCAGCTACTTGGCGAGATCGACTTGTCTGGGTTTCGACTACGCT
CAGAATTGCGTCAGTCAAGTTCGATCTGGTCCTTGCTATTGCACCCGTTCTCCGATTACGAGTTTCATTT
AAATCATGTGAGCAAAAGGCCAGCAAAAGGCCAGGAACCGTAAAAAGGCCGCGTTGCTGGCGTTTTTCCA
TAGGCTCCGCCCCCCTGACGAGCATCACAAAAATCGACGCTCAAGTCAGAGGTGGCGAAACCCGACAGGA
CTATAAAGATACCAGGCGTTTCCCCCTGGAAGCTCCCTCGTGCGCTCTCCTGTTCCGACCCTGCCGCTTA
CCGGATACCTGTCCGCCTTTCTCCCTTCGGGAAGCGTGGCGCTTTCTCATAGCTCACGCTGTAGGTATCT
CAGTTCGGTGTAGGTCGTTCGCTCCAAGCTGGGCTGTGTGCACGAACCCCCCGTTCAGCCCGACCGCTGC
GCCTTATCCGGTAACTATCGTCTTGAGTCCAACCCGGTAAGACACGACTTATCGCCACTGGCAGCAGCCA
CTGGTAACAGGATTAGCAGAGCGAGGTATGTAGGCGGTGCTACAGAGTTCTTGAAGTGGTGGCCTAACTA
CGGCTACACTAGAAGAACAGTATTTGGTATCTGCGCTCTGCTGAAGCCAGTTACCTTCGGAAAAAGAGTT
GGTAGCTCTTGATCCGGCAAACAAACCACCGCTGGTAGCGGTGGTTTTTTTGTTTGCAAGCAGCAGATTA
CGCGCAGAAAAAAAGGATCTCAAGAAGATCCTTTGATCTTTTCTACGGGGTCTGACGCTCAGTGGAACGA
AAACTCACGTTAAGGGATTTTGGTCATGAGATTATCAAAAAGGATCTTCACCTAGATCCTTTTAAATTAA
AAATGAAGTTTTAAATCAATCTAAAGTATATATGAGTAAACTTGGTCTGACAGTTACCAATGCTTAATCA
GTGAGGCACCTATCTCAGCGATCTGTCTATTTCGTTCATCCATAGTTGCATTTAAATTTCCGAACTCTCC
AAGGCCCTCGTCGGAAAATCTTCAAACCTTTCGTCCGATCCATCTTGCAGGCTACCTCTCGAACGAACTA
TCGCAAGTCTCTTGGCCGGCCTTGCGCCTTGGCTATTGCTTGGCAGCGCCTATCGCCAGGTATTACTCCA
ATCCCGAATATCCGAGATCGGGATCACCCGAGAGAAGTTCAACCTACATCCTCAATCCCGATCTATCCGA
GATCCGAGGAATATCGAAATCGGGGCGCGCCTGGTGTACCGAGAACGATCCTCTCAGTGCGAGTCTCGAC
GATCCATATCGTTGCTTGGCAGTCAGCCAGTCGGAATCCAGCTTGGGACCCAGGAAGTCCAATCGTCAGA
TATTGTACTCAAGCCTGGTCACGGCAGCGTACCGATCTGTTTAAACCTAGATATTGATAGTCTGATCGGT
CAACGTATAATCGAGTCCTAGCTTTTGCAAACATCTATCAAGAGACAGGATCAGCAGGAGGCTTTCGCAT
GAGTATTCAACATTTCCGTGTCGCCCTTATTCCCTTTTTTGCGGCATTTTGCCTTCCTGTTTTTGCTCAC
CCAGAAACGCTGGTGAAAGTAAAAGATGCTGAAGATCAGTTGGGTGCGCGAGTGGGTTACATCGAACTGG
ATCTCAACAGCGGTAAGATCCTTGAGAGTTTTCGCCCCGAAGAACGCTTTCCAATGATGAGCACTTTTAA
AGTTCTGCTATGTGGCGCGGTATTATCCCGTATTGACGCCGGGCAAGAGCAACTCGGTCGCCGCATACAC
TATTCTCAGAATGACTTGGTTGAGTATTCACCAGTCACAGAAAAGCATCTTACGGATGGCATGACAGTAA
GAGAATTATGCAGTGCTGCCATAACCATGAGTGATAACACTGCGGCCAACTTACTTCTGACAACGATTGG
AGGACCGAAGGAGCTAACCGCTTTTTTGCACAACATGGGGGATCATGTAACTCGCCTTGATCGTTGGGAA
CCGGAGCTGAATGAAGCCATACCAAACGACGAGCGTGACACCACGATGCCTGTAGCAATGGCAACAACCT
TGCGTAAACTATTAACTGGCGAACTACTTACTCTAGCTTCCCGGCAACAGTTGATAGACTGGATGGAGGC
GGATAAAGTTGCAGGACCACTTCTGCGCTCGGCCCTTCCGGCTGGCTGGTTTATTGCTGATAAATCTGGA
GCCGGTGAGCGTGGGTCTCGCGGTATCATTGCAGCACTGGGGCCAGATGGTAAGCCCTCCCGTATCGTAG
TTATCTACACGACGGGGAGTCAGGCAACTATGGATGAACGAAATAGACAGATCGCTGAGATAGGTGCCTC
ACTGATTAAGCATTGGTAACCGATTCTAGGTGCATTGGCGCAGAAAAAAATGCCTGATGCGACGCTGCGC
GTCTTATACTCCCACATATGCCAGATTCAGCAACGGATACGGCTTCCCCAACTTGCCCACTTCCATACGT
GTCCTCCTTACCAGAAATTTATCCTTAAGATCCCGAATCGTTTAAACTCGACTCTGGCTCTATCGAATCT
CCGTCGTTTCGAGCTTACGCGAACAGCCGTGGCGCTCATTTGCTCGTCGGGCATCGAATCTCGTCAGCTA
TCGTCAGCTTACCTTTTTGGCAGCGATCGCGGCTCCCGACATCTTGGACCATTAGCTCCACAGGTATCTT
CTTCCCTCTAGTGGTCATAACAGCAGCTTCAGCTACCTCTCAATTCAAAAAACCCCTCAAGACCCGTTTA
GAGGCCCCAAGGGGTTATGCTATCAATCGTTGCGTTACACACACAAAAAACCAACACACATCCATCTTCG
ATGGATAGCGATTTTATTATCTAACTGCTGATCGAGTGTAGCCAGATCTAGTAATCAATTACGGGGTCAT
TAGTTCATAGCCCATATATGGAGTTCCGCGTTACATAACTTACGGTAAATGGCCCGCCTGGCTGACCGCC
CAACGACCCCCGCCCATTGACGTCAATAATGACGTATGTTCCCATAGTAACGCCAATAGGGACTTTCCAT
TGACGTCAATGGGTGGAGTATTTACGGTAAACTGCCCACTTGGCAGTACATCAAGTGTATCATATGCCAA
GTACGCCCCCTATTGACGTCAATGACGGTAAATGGCCCGCCTGGCATTATGCCCAGTACATGACCTTATG
GGACTTTCCTACTTGGCAGTACATCTACGTATTAGTCATCGCTATTACCATGCTGATGCGGTTTTGGCAG
TACATCAATGGGCGTGGATAGCGGTTTGACTCACGGGGATTTCCAAGTCTCCACCCCATTGACGTCAATG
GGAGTTTGTTTTGGCACCAAAATCAACGGGACTTTCCAAAATGTCGTAACAACTCCGCCCCATTGACGCA
AATGGGCGGTAGGCGTGTACGGTGGGAGGTCTATATAAGCAGAGCTGGTTTAGTGAACCGTCAGATCAGA
TCTTTGTCGATCCTACCATCCACTCGACACACCCGCCAGCGGCCGC
